>Addgene plasmid #38001 | PJ-INPP5E | depositor full sequence | sequence record 47531 | PJ-INPP5E sequence 7995 bps
TAGTTATTAATAGTAATCAATTACGGGGTCATTAGTTCATAGCCCATATATGGAGTTCCGCGTTACATAA
CTTACGGTAAATGGCCCGCCTGGCTGACCGCCCAACGACCCCCGCCCATTGACGTCAATAATGACGTATG
TTCCCATAGTAACGCCAATAGGGACTTTCCATTGACGTCAATGGGTGGAGTATTTACGGTAAACTGCCCA
CTTGGCAGTACATCAAGTGTATCATATGCCAAGTACGCCCCCTATTGACGTCAATGACGGTAAATGGCCC
GCCTGGCATTATGCCCAGTACATGACCTTATGGGACTTTCCTACTTGGCAGTACATCTACGTATTAGTCA
TCGCTATTACCATGGTGATGCGGTTTTGGCAGTACATCAATGGGCGTGGATAGCGGTTTGACTCACGGGG
ATTTCCAAGTCTCCACCCCATTGACGTCAATGGGAGTTTGTTTTGGCACCAAAATCAACGGGACTTTCCA
AAATGTCGTAACAACTCCGCCCCATTGACGCAAATGGGCGGTAGGCGTGTACGGTGGGAGGTCTATATAA
GCAGAGCTGGTTTAGTGAACCGTCAGATCCGCTAGCGCTACCGGTCGCCACCATGGCCTCCTCCGAGGAC
GTCATCAAGGAGTTCATGCGCTTCAAGGTGCGCATGGAGGGCTCCGTGAACGGCCACGAGTTCGAGATCG
AGGGCGAGGGCGAGGGCCGCCCCTACGAGGGCACCCAGACCGCCAAGCTGAAGGTGACCAAGGGCGGCCC
CCTGCCCTTCGCCTGGGACATCCTGTCCCCTCAGTTCCAGTACGGCTCCAAGGCCTACGTGAAGCACCCC
GCCGACATCCCCGACTACTTGAAGCTGTCCTTCCCCGAGGGCTTCAAGTGGGAGCGCGTGATGAACTTCG
AGGACGGCGGCGTGGTGACCGTGACCCAGGACTCCTCCCTGCAGGACGGCGAGTTCATCTACAAGGTGAA
GCTGCGCGGCACCAACTTCCCCTCCGACGGCCCCGTAATGCAGAAGAAGACCATGGGCTGGGAGGCCTCC
ACCGAGCGGATGTACCCCGAGGACGGCGCCCTGAAGGGCGAGATCAAGATGAGGCTGAAGCTGAAGGACG
GCGGCCACTACGACGCCGAGGTCAAGACCACCTACATGGCCAAGAAGCCCGTGCAGCTGCCCGGCGCCTA
CAAGACCGACATCAAGCTGGACATCACCTCCCACAACGAGGACTACACCATCGTGGAACAGTACGAGCGC
GCCGAGGGCCGCCACTCCACCGGCGCCTCCGGACTCAGATCTCGAAGCGCGGCCGCGGGAGCAGGAGGAG
CAGCTCGAGCGGCGCTGGGAGTGCAGGTGGAAACCATCTCCCCAGGAGACGGGCGCACCTTCCCCAAGCG
CGGCCAGACCTGCGTGGTGCACTACACCGGGATGCTTGAAGATGGAAAGAAATTTGATTCCTCCCGGGAC
AGAAACAAGCCCTTTAAGTTTATGCTAGGCAAGCAGGAGGTGATCCGAGGCTGGGAAGAAGGGGTTGCCC
AGATGAGTGTGGGTCAGAGAGCCAAACTGACTATATCTCCAGATTATGCCTATGGTGCCACTGGGCACCC
AGGCATCATCCCACCACATGCCACTCTCGTCTTCGATGTGGAGCTTCTAAAACTGGAAAGTGCTGGTGGT
AGTGCTGGTGGTAGTGCTGGTGGTAGTGCTGGTGGTAGTGCTGGTGGTCCGCGAGCTCAAGCTTCGCGAT
CGCTAGATGCGACAGGTCCAATAGTGTACGTTCAAAATGCGGACGGTATCTTCTTCAAGCTTGCTGAGGG
CAAAGGAACTAACGATGCTGTTATTCACTTGGCCAATCAAGATCAAGGTGTTCGGGTCCTTGGAGCAGAG
GAATTTCCTGTGCAAGGTGAAGTAGTAAAGATTGCGTCCTTGATGGGGTTCATTAAGCTAAAGTTGAACA
GGTATGCCATTATCGCAAATACTGTGGAAGAGACCGGTAGATTCAATGGCCACGTTTTCTATAGAGTGTT
GCAACATTCTATCGTATCTACCAAGTTTAACTCGAGAATCGATTCTGAAGAAGCCGAATATATCAAGCTA
CTGGAGTTGCATTTGAAAAATTCCACCTTTTATTTTTCATACACATATGATTTAACAAATTCCTTACAAA
GAAATGAAAAGGTTGGTCCTGCAGCCTCCTGGAAAACCGCTGATGAACGATTCTTTTGGAACCATTACTT
AACTGAAGATTTGAGAAACTTTGCTCATCAAGATCCTAGAATTGACTCCTTTATACAACCTGTTATCTAT
GGGTATGCCAAGACAGTGGACGCCGTTTTGAATGCCACCCCTATCGTTCTTGGTTTGATTACCAGACGTA
GTATATTTAGGGCGGGCACAAGATACTTCCGTCGTGGTGTTGACAAAGACGGTAACGTTGGCAATTTCAA
TGAAACTGAGCAAATTTTACTCGCTGAGAATCCAGAGAGTGAAAAAATACACGTTTTCTCCTTCTTACAG
ACAAGAGGATCTGTGCCAATATACTGGGCTGAAATCAACAACTTGAAGTACAAGCCAAATCTTGTTCTTG
GAGAAAACTCATTAGATGCGACAAAAAAGCATTTTGACCAGCAAAAGGAGTTATATGGCGACAACTACTT
GGTTAACCTAGTCAACCAAAAGGGCCACGAACTACCCGTGAAAGAGGGCTATGAATCAGTCGTGCACGCG
CTAAACGATCCGAAGATTCACTACGTGTATTTTGACTTCCACCATGAATGTCGTAAGATGCAATGGCATA
GAGTGAAATTGTTAATTGATCACCTGGAGAAATTAGGTTTATCTAACGAAGATTTCTTCCACAAGGTCAT
AGACTCTAATGGTAACACCGTTGAAATTGTTAATGAGCAACATTCCGTTGTAAGAACAAACTCTATGGAT
TGTTTGGACAGAACAAATGTCGTTCAATCTGTTTTAGCCCAGTGGGTTTTGCAAAAGGAGTTTGAAAGTG
CCGATGTCGTTGCTACTGGAAGCACTTGGGAAGACAACGCTCCATTGTTAACTTCTTACCAAAACTTATG
GGCTGATAATGCAGATGCAGTTAGTGTGGCATATTCGGGCACTGGAGCTTTGAAGACCGATTTCACAAGA
ACCGGTAAGCGTACACGTCTAGGTGCATTCAACGATTTTTTGAATTCAGCATCACGTTATTACCAGAACA
ATTGGACTGATGGTCCAAGACAGGATTCATACGATTTATTCCTTGGTGGATTTAGACCACATACCGCTTC
TATCAAGTCGCCATTCCCCGGAGGTACCGCTCGAGGCGCAGCAGCGGGAGCAGGAGGAGCAGGTCGATCG
GATCTTGCAGACTACAAGCTCCGCGCGCAGCCGCTCCTGGTGCGGGCCCACAGCAGCCTGGGCCCCGGCC
GGCCGCGGAGCCCCCTGGCCTGCGACGACTGTTCCCTTCGCTCGGCCAAATCCTCCTTCAGCCTCCTGGC
GCCCATCCGCAGCAAGGACGTCCGCAGCAGGAGTTACCTGGAGGGCAGCCTCCTGGCCAGCGGGGCCCTG
TTGGGGGCGGATGAGCTGGCCCGCTACTTCCCAGACCGGAACGTGGCACTCTTCGTGGCCACCTGGAACA
TGCAGGGCCAGAAGGAGCTCCCGCCCAGCCTGGACGAGTTCCTGCTCCCAGCCGAGGCCGACTATGCCCA
GGACCTGTATGTCATCGGGGTCCAGGAGGGCTGTTCTGACAGGCGGGAGTGGGAGACTCGTCTGCAGGAG
ACGCTGGGCCCGCACTATGTGCTGCTGTCCTCGGCGGCCCACGGCGTGCTCTACATGTCGCTCTTCATCC
GCAGGGACCTCATCTGGTTCTGCTCAGAGGTGGAGTGCTCCACGGTGACCACACGCATCGTGTCTCAGAT
CAAGACCAAGGGGGCCTTGGGCATCAGCTTCACCTTTTTTGGCACTTCCTTCCTCTTCATCACGTCCCAC
TTCACCTCAGGTGACGGGAAGGTGGCGGAGCGGCTGCTGGACTACACCAGGACTGTACAAGCCCTGGTCC
TGCCCAGAAATGTGCCCGACACCAACCCCTATCGCTCCAGCGCAGCGGACGTCACCACCCGCTTCGATGA
GGTGTTCTGGTTTGGAGACTTCAACTTCCGCCTGAGTGGCGGGCGCACAGTCGTGGACGCCCTCCTGTGC
CAGGGCCTGGTGGTGGACGTGCCGGCGCTGCTGCAGCACGACCAGCTCATCCGGGAGATGCGGAAAGGGT
CCATCTTCAAGGGCTTCCAGGAGCCGGACATCCACTTCCTCCCATCATACAAGTTTGACATCGGGAAGGA
CACGTACGACAGCACCTCCAAGCAGAGGACGCCCTCATACACGGACCGCGTCTTGTACAGAAGCCGCCAC
AAGGGTGACATCTGTCCTGTGAGCTACTCTTCCTGCCCCGGGATCAAGACGTCCGACCACCGCCCTGTGT
ATGGCCTCTTCCGGGTGAAAGTGAGGCCGGGGCGAGACAACATTCCGTTGGCAGCTGGCAAATTTGATAG
AGAACTGTACTTACTAGGAATTAAAAGACGGATTTCGAAGGAGATTCAGAGGCAGCAAGCACTACAGAGT
CAGAACTCCAGCACCATCGCCTCCGTTTCTTGAGGATCCACCGGATCTAGATAACTGATCATAATCAGCC
ATACCACATTTGTAGAGGTTTTACTTGCTTTAAAAAACCTCCCACACCTCCCCCTGAACCTGAAACATAA
AATGAATGCAATTGTTGTTGTTAACTTGTTTATTGCAGCTTATAATGGTTACAAATAAAGCAATAGCATC
ACAAATTTCACAAATAAAGCATTTTTTTCACTGCATTCTAGTTGTGGTTTGTCCAAACTCATCAATGTAT
CTTAACGCGTAAATTGTAAGCGTTAATATTTTGTTAAAATTCGCGTTAAATTTTTGTTAAATCAGCTCAT
TTTTTAACCAATAGGCCGAAATCGGCAAAATCCCTTATAAATCAAAAGAATAGACCGAGATAGGGT
[37 nt withheld, positions 5037-5073]
AAAGAACGTGGACTCCAACGTCAAAGG
[49 nt withheld, positions 5101-5149]
T
[91 nt withheld, positions 5151-5241]
G
[124 nt withheld, positions 5243-5366]
CAGGTGGCACTTTTCGGGGAAATGTGCGCGGAACCCCTATTTGTTTATTTTTCTAAATACATTCAAATAT
GTATCCGCTCATGAGACAATAACCCTGATAAATGCTTCAATAATATTGAAAAAGGAAGAGTCCTGAGGCG
GAAAGAACCAGCTGTGGAATGTGTGTCAGTTAGGGTGTGGAAAGTCCCCAGGCTCCCCAGCAGGCAGAAG
TATGCAAAGCATGCATCTCAATTAGTCAGCAACCAGGTGTGGAAAGTCCCCAGGCTCCCCAGCAGGCAGA
AGTATGCAAAGCATGCATCTCAATTAGTCAGCAACCATAGTCCCGCCCCTAACTCCGCCCATCCCGCCCC
TAACTCCGCCCAGTTCCGCCCATTCTCCGCCCCATGGCTGACTAATTTTTTTTATTTATGCAGAGGCCGA
GGCCGCCTCGGCCTCTGAGCTATTCCAGAAGTAGTGAGGAGGCTTTTTTGGAGGCCTAGGCTTTTGCAAA
GATCGATCAAGAGACAGGATGAGGATCGTTTCGCATGATTGAACAAGATGGATTGCACGCAGGTTCTCCG
GCCGCTTGGGTGGAGAGGCTATTCGGCTATGACTGGGCACAACAGACAATCGGCTGCTCTGATGCCGCCG
TGTTCCGGCTGTCAGCGCAGGGGCGCCCGGTTCTTTTTGTCAAGACCGACCTGTCCGGTGCCCTGAATGA
ACTGCAAGACGAGGCAGCGCGGCTATCGTGGCTGGCCACGACGGGCGTTCCTTGCGCAGCTGTGCTCGAC
GTTGTCACTGAAGCGGGAAGGGACTGGCTGCTATTGGGCGAAGTGCCGGGGCAGGATCTCCTGTCATCTC
ACCTTGCTCCTGCCGAGAAAGTATCCATCATGGCTGATGCAATGCGGCGGCTGCATACGCTTGATCCGGC
TACCTGCCCATTCGACCACCAAGCGAAACATCGCATCGAGCGAGCACGTACTCGGATGGAAGCCGGTCTT
GTCGATCAGGATGATCTGGACGAAGAGCATCAGGGGCTCGCGCCAGCCGAACTGTTCGCCAGGCTCAAGG
CGAGCATGCCCGACGGCGAGGATCTCGTCGTGACCCATGGCGATGCCTGCTTGCCGAATATCATGGTGGA
AAATGGCCGCTTTTCTGGATTCATCGACTGTGGCCGGCTGGGTGTGGCGGACCGCTATCAGGACATAGCG
TTGGCTACCCGTGATATTGCTGAAGAGCTTGGCGGCGAATGGGCTGACCGCTTCCTCGTGCTTTACGGTA
TCGCCGCTCCCGATTCGCAGCGCATCGCCTTCTATCGCCTTCTTGACGAGTTCTTCTGAGCGGGACTCTG
GGGTTCGAAATGACCGACCAAGCGACGCCCAACCTGCCATCACGAGATTTCGATTCCACCGCCGCCTTCT
ATGAAAGGTTGGGCTTCGGAATCGTTTTCCGGGACGCCGGCTGGATGATCCTCCAGCGCGGGGATCTCAT
GCTGGAGTTCTTCGCCCACCCTAGGGGGAGGCTAACTGAAACACGGAAGGAGACAATACCGGAAGGAACC
CGCGCTATGACGGCAATAAAAAGACAGAATAAAACGCACGGTGTTGGGTCGTTTGTTCATAAACGCGGGG
TTCGGTCCCAGGGCTGGCACTCTGTCGATACCCCACCGAGACCCCATTGGGGCCAATACGCCCGCGTTTC
TTCCTTTTCCCCACCCCACCCCCCAAGTTCGGGTGAAGGCCCAGGGCTCGCAGCCAACGTCGGGGCGGCA
GGCCCTGCCATAGCCTCAGGTTACTCATATATACTTTAGATTGATTTAAAACTTCATTTTTAATTTAAAA
GGATCTAGGTGAAGATCCTTTTTGATAATCTCATGACCAAAATCCCTTAACGTGAGTTTTCGTTCCACTG
AGCGTCAGACCCCGTAGAAAAGATCAAAGGATCTTCTTGAGATCCTTTTTTTCTGCGCGTAATCTGCTGC
TTGCAAACAAAAAAACCACCGCTACCAGCGGTGGTTTGTTTGCCGGATCAAGAGCTACCAACTCTTTTTC
CGAAGGTAACTGGCTTCAGCAGAGCGCAGATACCAAATACTGTCCTTCTAGTGTAGCCGTAGTTAGGCCA
CCACTTCAAGAACTCTGTAGCACCGCCTACATACCTCGCTCTGCTAATCCTGTTACCAGTGGCTGCTGCC
AGTGGCGATAAGTCGTGTCTTACCGGGTTGGACTCAAGACGATAGTTACCGGATAAGGCGCAGCGGTCGG
GCTGAACGGGGGGTTCGTGCACACAGCCCAGCTTGGAGCGAACGACCTACACCGAACTGAGATACCTACA
GCGTGAGCTATGAGAAAGCGCCACGCTTCCCGAAGGGAGAAAGGCGGACAGGTATCCGGTAAGCGGCAGG
GTCGGAACAGGAGAGCGCACGAGGGAGCTTCCAGGGGGAAACGCCTGGTATCTTTATAGTCCTGTCGGGT
TTCGCCACCTCTGACTTGAGCGTCGATTTTTGTGATGCTCGTCAGGGGGGCGGAGCCTATGGAAAAACGC
CAGCAACGCGGCCTTTTTACGGTTCCTGGCCTTTTGCTGGCCTTTTGCTCACATGTTCTTTCCTGCGTTA
TCCCCTGATTCTGTGGATAACCGTATTACCGCCATGCAT
Features (pLannotate 1.2.2; 17 found; start..end, strand, type, name):
     61..364     +  enhancer       CMV enhancer: human cytomegalovirus immediate early enhancer
    365..568     +  promoter       CMV promoter: human cytomegalovirus (CMV) immediate early promoter
    613..1287    +  CDS            mRFP1: mRFP1 is a basic (constitutively fluorescent) red fluorescent protein published in 2002, derived from Discosoma sp.. It is reported to be a somewhat slowly-maturing monomer with low acid sensitivity.
   1288..1305    +  misc_feature   MCS (fragment): multiple cloning site
   1346..1668    +  CDS            FKBP (fragment): human FK506-binding protein FKBP12
   1762..3309    +  CDS            SAC1 (fragment): SAC1_YEAST - Also known as RSD1. Experimental evidence at protein level: Swiss-Prot protein existence level 1. Phosphoinositide phosphatase which catalyzes the hydrolysis of phosphatidylinositol 3-phosphate (PtdIns(3)P) and phosphatidylinositol 4-phosphate (PtdIns(4)P) (PubMed:10625610, PubMed:11792713). Has low activity towards phosphatidylinositol-3,5- bisphosphate (PtdIns(3,5)P2) (PubMed:10625610). May be involved in the coordination of the activities of the secretory pathway and the actin cytoskeleton (PubMed:11514624). From Saccharomyces cerevisiae (strain ATCC 204508 / S288c) (Baker's ye
   3358..4650    +  CDS            INPP5E (fragment): INP5E_HUMAN - Experimental evidence at protein level: Swiss-Prot protein existence level 1. Phosphatidylinositol (PtdIns) phosphatase that specifically hydrolyzes the 5-phosphate of phosphatidylinositol-3,4,5-trisphosphate (PtdIns(3,4,5)P3), phosphatidylinositol 4,5-bisphosphate (PtdIns(4,5)P2) and phosphatidylinositol 3,5-bisphosphate (PtdIns(3,5)P2) (PubMed:10764818) (By similarity). Specific for lipid substrates, inactive towards water soluble inositol phosphates (PubMed:10764818). Plays an essential role in the primary cilium by controlling ciliary growth and phosphoinositide 3-kinase (PI3
   4676..4760    +  CDS            large T antigen (fragment): large T antigen from SV40 (simian virus 40)
   4783..4904    +  polyA_signal   SV40 poly(A) signal: SV40 polyadenylation signal
   4938..5366    -  rep_origin     f1 ori (sequence partly withheld): f1 bacteriophage origin of replication; arrow indicates direction of (+) strand synthesis
   5393..5497    +  promoter       AmpR promoter: bla
   5499..5856    +  promoter       SV40 promoter: SV40 enhancer and early promoter
   5891..6685    +  CDS            NeoR/KanR: aminoglycoside phosphotransferase from Tn5; aph(3')-II (or nptII); confers resistance to neomycin, kanamycin, and G418 (Geneticin®)
   6706..6858    +  CDS            ble (fragment): BLE_KLEPN - Experimental evidence at protein level: Swiss-Prot protein existence level 1. Binding protein with a strong affinity to the bleomycin family of antibiotics. Binds to CL990; an antimitotic-antibiotic compound. From Klebsiella pneumoniae.
   6917..6964    +  polyA_signal   HSV TK poly(A) signal: herpes simplex virus thymidine kinase polyadenylation signal (Cole and Stacy, 1985)
   7055..7071    -  polyA_signal   bGH poly(A) signal (fragment): bovine growth hormone polyadenylation signal
   7293..7881    +  rep_origin     ori: high-copy-number ColE1/pMB1/pBR322/pUC origin of replication
