[The description below was written by a language model from this plasmid's Addgene catalogue record and pLannotate feature annotations shown in this document.]
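Description:
PJ-INPP5E is a mammalian expression plasmid built on the pmRFP-C1 backbone, catalogued at about 8.0 kb (the depositor's full sequence is 7,995 nt). It is maintained in E. coli at high copy from a ColE1/pUC-type origin and also carries an f1 origin. A single Tn5 NeoR/KanR gene provides both selections. It is driven by a bacterial (bla) promoter for kanamycin resistance in bacteria and by the SV40 early promoter for G418 selection in mammalian cells, and it ends in an HSV TK polyadenylation signal.

The payload is one long fusion reading frame under the CMV immediate-early enhancer and promoter, terminated by the SV40 poly(A) signal. From the N terminus it encodes mRFP1, human FKBP12 (FKBP1A), a fragment of the budding-yeast phosphoinositide phosphatase SAC1, and a fragment of the human inositol polyphosphate 5-phosphatase INPP5E. The record lists a Cys-to-Ser substitution at position 779 under the SAC1 insert. The numbering presumably refers to the fusion protein, and the change would be expected to inactivate the SAC1 4-phosphatase activity, although the record does not spell this out. That reading fits the name, which implies that only the INPP5E module, acting on the 5-phosphate of PI(4,5)P2, remains active. The depositor also notes a C641A difference in INPP5E relative to the reference sequence.

FKBP12 is a standard rapamycin-inducible dimerisation domain, so the red-fluorescent enzyme chimera can presumably be recruited acutely to a membrane carrying an FRB-tagged anchor. That partner is not part of this plasmid. The associated publication concerns PI4P and PI(4,5)P2 as independent determinants of membrane identity, consistent with using this construct to deplete one lipid selectively in living cells.
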