Addgene plasmid #38001: PJ-INPP5E
Depositing lab: Robin Irvine. Depositing organization: University of Cambridge. Publication: PI4P and PI(4,5)P2 Are Essential But Independent Lipid Determinants of Membrane Identity. Hammond GR, Fischer MJ, Anderson KE, Holdich J, Koteci A, Balla T, Irvine RF. Science. 2012 Jun 21. 10.1126/science.1222483 PubMed 22722250.
Backbone
  Vector backbone: pmRFP-C1
  Backbone size w/o insert (bp): 4700
  Total vector size (bp): 8010
  Vector type: Mammalian Expression
  Selectable markers: Neomycin (select with G418)
Growth in bacteria
  Bacterial resistance: Kanamycin, 50 μg/mL
  Growth temperature: 37°C
  Growth strain: XL10 Gold
  Copy number: High Copy
Gene/Insert 1
  Gene/Insert name: FKBP1A
  Species: H. sapiens (human)
  Insert size (bp): 318
  GenBank ID: NM_054014
  Entrez Gene: FKBP1A (a.k.a. FKBP-12, FKBP-1A, FKBP1, FKBP12, PKC12, PKCI2, PPIASE)
  Tag / fusion protein: mRFP (N terminal on insert)
Gene/Insert 2
  Gene/Insert name: SAC1
  Species: S. cerevisiae (budding yeast)
  Insert size (bp): 1545
  Mutation: Cys 779 mutated to Ser
  GenBank ID: NM_001179777
  Entrez Gene: SAC1 (a.k.a. YKL212W, RSD1)
Gene/Insert 3
  Gene/Insert name: INPP5E
  Species: H. sapiens (human)
  GenBank ID: NM_019892
  Entrez Gene: INPP5E (a.k.a. CORS1, CPD4, JBTS1, MORMS, PPI5PIV, pharbin)
Resource information
  A portion of this plasmid was derived from a plasmid made by: Tamas Balla
Terms and licenses: Academic/Nonprofit Terms; Industry Terms: Not Available to Industry
Depositor comments: Compared to GenBank reference sequence NM_019892, the INPP5E insert in this plasmid contains a C641A mutation. Please see the full plasmid sequence for the most accurate information.
How to cite: PJ-INPP5E was a gift from Robin Irvine (Addgene plasmid # 38001 ; http://n2t.net/addgene:38001 ; RRID:Addgene_38001)
