>Addgene plasmid #38001 | PJ-INPP5E | addgene partial sequence | sequence record 49391 | SV40-pA-R
TTAACAACAACAATTGCATTCATTTTATGTTTCAGGTTCAGGGGGAGGTGTGGGAGGTTTTTTAAAGCAA
GTAAAACCTCTACAAATGTGGTATGGCTGATTATGATCAGTTATCTAGATCCGGTGGATCCTCAAGAAAC
GGAGGCGATGGTGCTGGAGTTCTGACTCTGTAGTGCTTGCTGCCTCTGAATCTCCTTCGAAATCCGTCTT
TTAATTCCTAGTAAGTACAGTTCTCTATCAAATTTGCCAGCTGCCAACGGAATGTTGTCTCGCCCCGGCC
TCACTTTCACCCGGAAGAGGCCATACACAGGGCGGTGGTCGGACGTCTTGATCCCGGGGCAGGAAGAGTA
GCTCACAGGACAGATGTCACCCTTGTGGCGGCTTCTGTACAAGACGCGGTCCGTGTATGAGGGCGTCCTC
TGCTTGGAGGTGCTGTCGTACGTGTCCTTCCCGATGTCAAACTTGTATGATGGGAGGAAGTGGATGTCCG
GCTCCTGGAAGCCCTTGAA
