>Addgene plasmid #38001 | PJ-INPP5E | addgene partial sequence | sequence record 49392 | ySac1-C 5'-CGCTAAACGATCCGAAGATT-3'
TGTCGTAAGATGCAATGGCATAGAGTGAAACTGTTAATTGATCACTTGGAGAAATTAGGTTTATCTAACG
AAGATTTCTTCCACAAGGTCATAGACTCTAATGGTAACACCGTTGAAATTGTTAATGAGCAACATTCCGT
TGTAAGAACAAACTCTATGGATTGTTTGGACAGAACAAATGTCGTTCAATCTGTTCTAGCCCAGTGGGTT
TTGCAAAAGGAGTTTGAAAGTGCCGATGTCGTTGCTACTGGAAGCACTTGGGAAGACAACGCTCCATTGT
TAACTTCTTACCAAAACTTATGGGCTGATAACGCAGATGCAGTTAGTGTGGCATATTCGGGCACTGGAGC
TTTGAAGACCGATTTCACAAGAACCGGTAAGCGTACACGTCTAGGTGCATTCAACGATTTTTTGAATTCA
GCATCACGTTATTACCAGAACAATTGGACTGATGGTCCAAGACAGGATTCATACGATTTATTCCTTGGTG
GATTTAGACCACATACCGCTTCTATCAAGTCGCCATTCCCCGGAGGTACCGCTCGAGGCGCAGCAGCGGG
AGCAGGAGGAGCAGGTCGATCGGATCTTGCAGACTACAAGCTCCGCGCGCAGCCGCTCCTGGTGCGGGCC
CACAGCAGCCTGGGCCCCGGCCGGCCGCGGAGCCCCCTGGCCTGCGACGACTGTTCCCTTCGCTCGGCCA
AATCCTCCTTCAGCCTCCTGGCGCCCATCCGCAGCAAGGACGTCCGCAGCAGGAGTTACCTGGAGGGCAG
CCTCCT
