LOCUS       Exported 859 bp ds-DNA linear SYN 20-MAY-2021
DEFINITION  synthetic linear DNA
ACCESSION   .
VERSION     .
KEYWORDS    PJ-INPP5E
SOURCE      synthetic DNA construct
  ORGANISM  synthetic DNA construct
REFERENCE   1 (bases 1 to 859)
  AUTHORS   Hammond GR, Fischer MJ, Anderson KE, Holdich J, Koteci A, Balla T,
            Irvine RF
  TITLE     PI4P and PI(4,5)P2 Are Essential But Independent Lipid Determinants
            of Membrane Identity.
  JOURNAL   Science. 2012 Jun 21.
  PUBMED    22722250
REFERENCE   2 (bases 1 to 859)
  AUTHORS   .
  TITLE     Direct Submission
  JOURNAL   Exported May 20, 2021 from SnapGene Server 1.1.58
            http://www.snapgene.com
FEATURES             Location/Qualifiers
     source          1..859
                     /organism="synthetic DNA construct"
                     /mol_type="other DNA"
     CDS             84..404
                     /codon_start=1
                     /product="human FK506-binding protein FKBP12"
                     /label=FKBP
                     /translation="GVQVETISPGDGRTFPKRGQTCVVHYTGMLEDGKKFDSSRDRNKP
                     FKFMLGKQEVIRGWEEGVAQMSVGQRAKLTISPDYAYGATGHPGIIPPHATLVFDVELL
                     KLE"
ORIGIN
        1 agggccgcca ctccaccggc gcctccggac tcagatctcg aagcncgncc gcgggagcag
       61 gaggagcagc tcgagcggcg ctgggagtgc aggtggaaac catctcccca ggagacgggc
      121 gcaccttccc caagcgcggc cagacctgcg tggtgcacta caccgggatg cttgaagatg
      181 gaaagaaatt tgattcctcc cgggacagaa acaagccctt taagtttatg ctaggcaagc
      241 aggaggtgat ccgaggctgg gaagaagggg ttgcccagat gagtgtgggt cagagagcca
      301 aactgactat atctccagat tatgcctatg gtgccactgg gcacccaggc atcatcccac
      361 cacatgccac tctcgtcttc gatgtggagc ttctaaaact ggaaagtgct ggtggtagtg
      421 ctggtggtag tgctggtggt agtgctggtg gtagtgctgg tggtccgcga gctcaagctt
      481 cgcgatcgct agatgcgaca ggtccaatag tgtacgttca aaatgcggac ggtatcttct
      541 tcaagcttgc tgagggcaaa ggaactaacg atgctgttat tcacttggcc aatcaagatc
      601 aaggtgttcg ggtccttgga gcagaggaat ttcctgtgca aggtgaagta gtaaagattg
      661 cgtccttgat ggggttcatt aagctaaagt tgaacaggta tgccattatc gcaaatactg
      721 tggaagagac cggtagattc aatggccacg ttttctatag agtgttgcaa cattctatcg
      781 tatctaccaa gtttaactcg agaatcgatt ctgaagaagc cgaatatatc aagctactgg
      841 agttgcattt gaaaaattc
//
